Addgene plasmid #64528: pRG216
Purpose: (Empty Backbone) Centromeric E. coli/S. cerevisiae shuttle vector
Depositing lab: Joerg Stelling. Depositing organization: ETH Zurich (Swiss Federal Institute of Technology). Publication: A shuttle vector series for precise genetic engineering of Saccharomyces cerevisiae. Gnugge R, Liphardt T, Rudolf F. Yeast. 2015 Dec 9. doi: 10.1002/yea.3144. PubMed 26647923.
Backbone
  Vector backbone: pRG216
  Backbone manufacturer: Robert Gnuegge
  Backbone size (bp): 4557
  Vector type: Yeast Expression
  Selectable markers: URA3
Growth in bacteria
  Bacterial resistance: Ampicillin, 100 μg/mL
  Growth temperature: 37°C
  Growth strain: DH5alpha
  Copy number: High Copy
Gene/Insert
  Cloning method: Restriction Enzyme
  Sequencing primers: 5′ T7; 3′ T3
Terms and licenses: Academic/Nonprofit Terms; Industry Terms: Not Available to Industry
How to cite: pRG216 was a gift from Joerg Stelling (Addgene plasmid # 64528 ; http://n2t.net/addgene:64528 ; RRID:Addgene_64528)
