[The description below was written by a language model from this plasmid's Addgene catalogue record and pLannotate feature annotations shown in this document.]
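Description:
pRG216 is an empty-backbone centromeric shuttle vector of 4,557 bp for moving DNA between Escherichia coli and Saccharomyces cerevisiae, part of a vector series designed for precise genetic engineering of budding yeast. In bacteria it replicates from a high-copy ColE1/pUC-type origin and is selected through the β-lactamase gene (AmpR) driven by its own bla promoter. In yeast it is maintained by a CEN/ARS module, in which the CEN6 centromere is fused to an autonomously replicating sequence. This lets the plasmid replicate episomally and segregate like a small chromosome, which generally gives low, stable copy number. Yeast selection relies on URA3 expressed from its native promoter, which complements uracil auxotrophy and can also be counterselected with 5-fluoroorotic acid when plasmid loss is wanted.

The cloning region is a pBluescript-derived multiple cloning site flanked by opposing T7 and T3 bacteriophage promoters, which also serve as the sequencing primer sites for inserts introduced by restriction cloning. No insert is present, and the feature table annotates no yeast promoter or terminator around the cloning site, so any expression cassette would have to be supplied by the user even though the vector is catalogued as a yeast expression type. The remaining annotations are short fragments: pieces of lacZα and lacI, a lac operator, a small LEU2 promoter match and a partial hit to an uncertain yeast open reading frame next to the CEN/ARS. These appear to be remnants of parental sequences or chance similarities rather than functional elements, and the record does not indicate that blue/white screening is available. The vector is typically used as a low-copy carrier for genes or reporter constructs in ura3 yeast strains.
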