Features (pLannotate 1.2.2; 14 found; start..end, strand, type, name):
     18..521     +  misc_feature   CEN/ARS: S. cerevisiae CEN6 centromere fused to an autonomously replicating sequence
    543..617     +  CDS            YE020_YEAST (fragment): Protein uncertain: Swiss-Prot protein existence level 5. From Saccharomyces cerevisiae (strain ATCC 204508 / S288c) (Baker's yeast).
    839..1642    -  CDS            URA3: orotidine-5'-phosphate decarboxylase, required for uracil biosynthesis; S. cerevisiae URA3; yeast auxotrophic marker, counterselectable with 5-fluoroorotic acid (5-FOA)
   1643..1855    -  promoter       URA3 promoter: S. cerevisiae URA3
   1867..1945    -  CDS            lacZα (fragment): LacZα fragment of β-galactosidase; lacZ fragment
   1948..1966    +  promoter       T7 promoter: promoter for bacteriophage T7 RNA polymerase
   2073..2158    +  misc_feature   MCS (fragment): pBluescript multiple cloning site
   2199..2216    -  promoter       LEU2 promoter (fragment): S. cerevisiae LEU2
   2240..2258    -  promoter       T3 promoter: promoter for bacteriophage T3 RNA polymerase
   2303..2319    -  protein_bind   lac operator: The lac repressor binds to the lac operator to inhibit transcription in E. coli. This inhibition can be relieved by adding lactose or isopropyl-β-D-thiogalactopyranoside (IPTG). lac repressor encoded by lacI
   2566..2617    -  CDS            lacI (fragment): lac repressor; lacI; The lac repressor binds to the lac operator to inhibit transcription in E. coli. This inhibition can be relieved by adding lactose or isopropyl-β-D-thiogalactopyranoside (IPTG).
   2800..3388    -  rep_origin     ori: high-copy-number ColE1/pMB1/pBR322/pUC origin of replication
   3567..4427    -  CDS            AmpR: β-lactamase; bla; confers resistance to ampicillin, carbenicillin, and related antibiotics
   4428..4532    -  promoter       AmpR promoter: bla
>Addgene plasmid #64528 | pRG216 | depositor full sequence | sequence record 108549 | pRG216 sequence 4557 bps
GACGTCGGGTCCTTTTCATCACGTGCTATAAAAATAATTATAATTTAAATTTTTTAATATAAATATATAA
ATTAAAAATAGAAAGTAAAAAAAGAAATTAAAGAAAAAATAGTTTTTGTTTTCCGAAGATGTAAAAGACT
CTAGGGGGATCGCCAACAAATACTACCTTTTATCTTGCTCTTCCTGCTCTCAGGTATTAATGCCGAATTG
TTTCATCTTGTCTGTGTAGAAGACCACACACGAAAATCCTGTGATTTTACATTTTACTTATCGTTAATCG
AATGTATATCTATTTAATCTGCTTTTCTTGTCTAATAAATATATATGTAAAGTACGCTTTTTGTTGAAAT
TTTTTAAACCTTTGTTTATTTTTTTTTCTTCATTCCGTAACTCTTCTACCTTCTTTATTTACTTTCTAAA
ATCCAAATACAAAACATAAAAATAAATAAACACAGAGTAAATTCCCAAATTATTCCATCATTAAAAGATA
CGAGGCGCGTGTAAGTTACAGGCAAGCGATCCGTCTTAATTAACTCTGGCGCGCCACTACTTTTTGGAAC
TCTTGTTGTTCTTTGGAGTTCAATGCGTCCATCTTTACAGTCCTGTCTTATTGTTCTTGATTTGTGCCCC
GTAAAATACTGTTACTTGGTTCTGGCGAGGTATTGGATAGTTCCTTTTTATAAAGGCCATGAAGGTTTTT
CTTTCCAATTTTTTTTTTTTCGTCATTATAGAAATCATTACGACCGAGATTCCCGGCATATGGTAATAAC
TGATATAATTAAATTGAAGCTCTAATTTGTGAGTTTAGTATACATGCATTTACTTATAATACAGTTTTTT
AGTTTTGCTGGCCGCATCTTCTCAAATATGCTTCCCAGCCTGCTTTTCTGTAACGTTCACCCTCTACCTT
AGCATCCCTTCCCTTTGCAAATAGTCCTCTTCCAACAATAATAATGTCAGATCCTGTAGAGACCACATCA
TCCACGGTTCTATACTGTTGACCCAATGCGTCTCCCTTGTCATCTAAACCCACACCGGGTGTCATAATCA
ACCAATCGTAACCTTCATCTCTTCCACCCATGTCTCTTTGAGCAATAAAGCCGATAACAAAATCTTTGTC
GCTCTTCGCAATGTCAACAGTACCCTTAGTATATTCTCCAGTAGCTAGGGAGCCCTTGCATGACAATTCT
GCTAACATCAAAAGGCCTCTAGGTTCCTTTGTTACTTCTTCCGCCGCCTGCTTCAAACCGCTAACAATAC
CTGGGCCCACCACACCGTGTGCATTCGTAATGTCTGCCCATTCTGCTATTCTGTATACACACGCAGAGTA
CTGCAATTTGACTGTATTACCAATGTCAGCAAATTTTCTGTCTTCGAAGAGTAAAAAATTGTACTTGGCG
GATAATGCCTTTAGCGGCTTAACTGTGCCCTCCATGGAAAAATCAGTCAAGAGATCCACATGTGTTTTTA
GTAAACAAATTTTGGGACCTAATGCTTCAACTAACTCCAGTAATTCCTTGGTGGTACGAACATCCAATGA
AGCACACAAGTTTGTTTGCTTTTCGTGCATGATATTAAATAGCTTGGCAGCAACAGGACTAGGATGAGTA
GCAGCACGTTCCTTATATGTAGCTTTCGACATGATTTATCTTCGTTTCCTGCACGTTTTTGTTCTGTGCA
GTTGGGTTAAGAATACTGGGCAATTTCATGTTTCTTCAACACCACCTATGCGTATATATACCAATCTAAG
TCTGTGCTCCTTCCTTCGTTCTTCCTTCTGCTCGGAGATTACCGAATCAAAAAAATTTCAAAGAAACCGG
AATCAAAAAAAAGAACAAAAAAAAAAAAGATGAATGAAAAGCGATCGGATGTGCTGCAAGGCGATTAAGT
TGGGTAACGCCAGGGTTTTCCCAGTCACGACGTTGTAAAACGACGGCCAGTGAATTGTAATACGACTCAC
TATAGGGCGAATTGGAGAAACAGAATAATATATAAACCTGTATAATATAACCTTGAAGACTATATTTCTT
TTCGCGGCCGCCTATAGGGCGAATTGGAGCTCCACCGCGGTGGCTCTAGAACTAGTGGATCCCCCGGGCT
GCAGGAATTCGATATCAAGCTTATCGATACCGTCGACCTCGAGGGGGGGCCCGGTACCCAGCTTCGGCCG
TATTTACAGATAACGATGTCGTTATTATATATATATATATATATTGTCACTTGTACCCAGCTTTTGTTCC
CTTTAGTGAGGGTTAATTTCGAGCTTGGCGTAATCATGGTCATAGCTGTTTCCTGTGTGAAATTGTTATC
CGCTCACAACAGCTGGATGAATTGAATAGCTTTATGGACCCTGAAACCACAGCCACATTAACCTTCTTTG
ATGGTCAAAACTTATCCTTCACCATAAATATGCCTCGCAAAAAAGGTAATTAACATATATAGAATTACAT
TATTTATGAAATATCATCACTATCTCTTAGCATCTTTAATCCTTTTCTACATCAGATAACTTCGGTTTGT
TATCATCGTCTGTATTGTCATCAATTGGCGCGCCTCTCCCTGCAGGCATTAATGAATCGGCCAACGCGCG
GGGAGAGGCGGTTTGCGTATTGGGCGCTCTTCCGCTTCCTCGCTCACTGACTCGCTGCGCTCGGTCGTTC
GGCTGCGGCGAGCGGTATCAGCTCACTCAAAGGCGGTAATACGGTTATCCACAGAATCAGGGGATAACGC
AGGAAAGAACATGTGAGCAAAAGGCCAGCAAAAGGCCAGGAACCGTAAAAAGGCCGCGTTGCTGGCGTTT
TTCCATAGGCTCCGCCCCCCTGACGAGCATCACAAAAATCGACGCTCAAGTCAGAGGTGGCGAAACCCGA
CAGGACTATAAAGATACCAGGCGTTTCCCCCTGGAAGCTCCCTCGTGCGCTCTCCTGTTCCGACCCTGCC
GCTTACCGGATACCTGTCCGCCTTTCTCCCTTCGGGAAGCGTGGCGCTTTCTCATAGCTCACGCTGTAGG
TATCTCAGTTCGGTGTAGGTCGTTCGCTCCAAGCTGGGCTGTGTGCACGAACCCCCCGTTCAGCCCGACC
GCTGCGCCTTATCCGGTAACTATCGTCTTGAGTCCAACCCGGTAAGACACGACTTATCGCCACTGGCAGC
AGCCACTGGTAACAGGATTAGCAGAGCGAGGTATGTAGGCGGTGCTACAGAGTTCTTGAAGTGGTGGCCT
AACTACGGCTACACTAGAAGAACAGTATTTGGTATCTGCGCTCTGCTGAAGCCAGTTACCTTCGGAAAAA
GAGTTGGTAGCTCTTGATCCGGCAAACAAACCACCGCTGGTAGCGGTGGTTTTTTTGTTTGCAAGCAGCA
GATTACGCGCAGAAAAAAAGGATCTCAAGAAGATCCTTTGATCTTTTGTTTAAACCTACGGGGTCTGACG
CTCAGTGGAACGAAAACTCACGTTAAGGGATTTTGGTCATGAGATTATCAAAAAGGATCTTCACCTAGAT
CCTTTTAAATTAAAAATGAAGTTTTAAATCAATCTAAAGTATATATGAGTAAACTTGGTCTGACAGTTAC
CAATGCTTAATCAGTGAGGCACCTATCTCAGCGATCTGTCTATTTCGTTCATCCATAGTTGCCTGACTCC
CCGTCGTGTAGATAACTACGATACGGGAGGGCTTACCATCTGGCCCCAGTGCTGCAATGATACCGCGAGA
CCCACGCTCACCGGCTCCAGATTTATCAGCAATAAACCAGCCAGCCGGAAGGGCCGAGCGCAGAAGTGGT
CCTGCAACTTTATCCGCCTCCATCCAGTCTATTAATTGTTGCCGGGAAGCTAGAGTAAGTAGTTCGCCAG
TTAATAGTTTGCGCAACGTTGTTGCCATTGCTACAGGCATCGTGGTGTCACGCTCGTCGTTTGGTATGGC
TTCATTCAGCTCCGGTTCCCAACGATCAAGGCGAGTTACATGATCCCCCATGTTGTGCAAAAAAGCGGTT
AGCTCCTTCGGTCCTCCGATGGTTGTCAGAAGTAAGTTGGCCGCAGTGTTATCACTCATGGTTATGGCAG
CACTGCATAATTCTCTTACTGTCATGCCATCCGTAAGATGCTTTTCTGTGACTGGTGAGTACTCAACCAA
GTCATTCTGAGAATAGTGTATGCGGCGACCGAGTTGCTCTTGCCCGGCGTCAATACGGGATAATACCGCG
CCACATAGCAGAACTTTAAAAGTGCTCATCATTGGAAAACGTTCTTCGGGGCGAAAACTCTCAAGGATCT
TACCGCTGTTGAGATCCAGTTCGATGTAACCCACTCGTGCACCCAACTGATCTTCAGCATCTTTTACTTT
CACCAGCGTTTCTGGGTGAGCAAAAACAGGAAGGCAAAATGCCGCAAAAAAGGGAATAAGGGCGACACGG
AAATGTTGAATACTCATACTCTTCCTTTTTCAATATTATTGAAGCATTTATCAGGGTTATTGTCTCATGA
GCGGATACATATTTGAATGTATTTAGAAAAATAAACAAATAGGGGTTCCGCGCACATTTCCCCGAAAAGT
GCCACCT
