>Addgene plasmid #64528 | pRG216 | addgene partial sequence | sequence record 111000 | DK060425_1 5'-TCCTTAAACCTGTCTTGTAA-3'
CTTTTCATCACGTGCTATAAAAATAATTATAATTTAAATTTTTTAATATAAATATATAAATTAAAAATAG
AAAGTAAAAAAAGAAATTAAAGAAAAAATAGTTTTTGTTTTCCGAAGATGTAAAAGACTCTAGGGGGATC
GCCAACAAATACTACCTTTTATCTTGCTCTTCCTGCTCTCAGGTATTAATGCCGAATTGTTTCATCTTGT
CTGTGTAGAAGACCACACACGAAAATCCTGTGATTTTACATTTTACTTATCGTTAATCGAATGTATATCT
ATTTAATCTGCTTTTCTTGTCTAATAAATATATATGTAAAGTACGCTTTTTGTTGAAATTTTTTAAACCT
TTGTTTATTTTTTTTTCTTCATTCCGTAACTCTTCTACCTTCTTTATTTACTTTCTAAAATCCAAATACA
AAACATAAAAATAAATAAACACAGAGTAAATTCCCAAATTATTCCATCATTAAAAGATACGAGGCGCGTG
TAAGTTACAGGCAAGCGATCCGTCTTAATTAACTCTGGCGCGCCACTACTTTTTGGAACTCTTGTTGTTC
TTTGGAGTTCAATGCGTCCATCTTTACAGTCCTGTCTTATTGTTCTTGATTTGTGCCCCGTAAAATACTG
TTACTTGGTTCTGGCGAGGTATTGGATAGTTCCTTTTTATAAAGGCCATGAAGGTTTTTCTTTCCAATTT
TTTTTTTTTCGTCATTATAGAAATCATTACGACCGAGATTCCCGGCATATGGTAATAACTGATATAATTA
AATTGAAGCTCTAATTTGTGAGTTTAGTATACATGCATTTACTTATAATACAGTTTTTTAGTTTTGCTGG
CCGCATCTTCTCAAATATGCTTCCCAGCCTGCTTTTCTGTAACGTTCACCCTCTACCTTAGCATCCCTTC
CCTTTGCAAATAGTCCTCTTCCAACAATAATAATGTCAGATCCTGTAGAGACCACATCATCCACGGTTCT
ATACTGTTGACCCAATGCGTCTCCCTTGTCATCTAAACCCACACCGGGTGTCATAATCAACCAATCGTAA
CCTTCATCTCTTCCACCCATGTCTCTTTGAGCAATAAAGCCGATAACAAA
