>Addgene plasmid #64528 | pRG216 | addgene partial sequence | sequence record 111005 | M13pUC-Rev 5'-AGCGGATAACAATTTCACACAGG-3'
TGACCATGATTACGCCAAGCTCGAAATTAACCCTCACTAAAGGGAACAAAAGCTGGGTACAAGTGACAAT
ATATATATATATATATAATAACGACATCGTTATCTGTAAATACGGCCGAAGCTGGGTACCGGGCCCCCCC
TCGAGGTCGACGGTATCGATAAGCTTGATATCGAATTCCTGCAGCCCGGGGGATCCACTAGTTCTAGAGC
CACCGCGGTGGAGCTCCAATTCGCCCTATAGGCGGCCGCGAAAAGAAATATAGTCTTCAAGGTTATATTA
TACAGGTTTATATATTATTCTGTTTCTCCAATTCGCCCTATAGTGAGTCGTATTACAATTCACTGGCCGT
CGTTTTACAACGTCGTGACTGGGAAAACCCTGGCGTTACCCAACTTAATCGCCTTGCAGCACATCCGATC
GCTTTTCATTCATCTTTTTTTTTTTTGTTCTTTTTTTTGATTCCGGTTTCTTTGAAATTTTTTTGATTCG
GTAATCTCCGAGCAGAAGGAAGAACGAAGGAAGGAGCACAGACTTAGATTGGTATATATACGCATAGGTG
GTGTTGAAGAAACATGAAATTGCCCAGTATTCTTAACCCAACTGCACAGAACAAAAACGTGCAGGAAACG
AAGATAAATCATGTCGAAAGCTACATATAAGGAACGTGCTGCTACTCATCCTAGTCCTGTTGCTGCCAAG
CTATTTAATATCATGCACGAAAAGCAAACAAACTTGTGTGCTTCATTGGATGTTCGTACCACCAAGGAAT
TACTGGAGTTAGTTGAAGCATTAGGTCCCAAAATTTGTTTACTAAAAACACATGTGGATCTCTTGACTGA
TTTTTCCATGGAGGGCACAGTTAAGCCGCTAAAGGCATTATCCGCCAAGTACAATTTTTTACTCTTCGAA
GACAGAAAATTTGCTGACATTGGTAATACAGTCAAATTGCAGTACTCTGCGTGTGTATACAGAATAGCAG
AATGGGCAGACATTACGAATGCACACGGTGTGGTGGGCCCAGGTATTGTTAGCGGTTTGAAGC
